>Addgene plasmid | pEGFPpA-ACN Sequencing Result | analyzer sequence | sequence record 26210
GCNCNGCAGGNNCTCGAGCTCGCGAAAGCTTATAACTTCGTATAGCATACATTATACGAAGTTATGGATC
TCCATGGGCCAGGCAAATATCCCTTACCAGCCTCACAGAGACCTCCCCCACCCCCCGCAACCCTAGAGTT
CTTTTACTAGTGAGGGACAAGTGGACAATGGTGCTGTTGTGGGCCCCACCCTGTGTCCCCTGTGCCCACA
GTGGTCACTCTGCTTGGCAGGCAGGTGTTGCAGGCTGGCTGCTCCAGGCCCTGGCAGGAGGTACTGAAGG
ACCTGGTAGGCTCAGATGCCCTGGATGCCAAGGCACTGCTGGAGTACTTCCAACCGGTCAGCCAGTGGCT
GGAAGAGCAGAATCAGCGGAATGGCGAAGTCCTAGGCTGGCCAGAGAATCAGTGGCGTCCACCGTTACCC
GACAACTATCCAGAGGGCATTGGTAAAGCTCTGAGTGAGGGTGGACTGGGACCAAGAGAAGTCCTGGCCT
CTGGCCTCTGGCTTCTGGGTCAAAGCCTCAGCATCCTGGTCACTTTGCTGCCAGCTGAGCCCCAGTGTCC
TTTGCTTCAGTGCCAAGCCACCCCTGGGCTCATCCTCAGGGCCCTAAGCAGAAATGGGTATGTCTTTCTC
TCAGGGTCCTAGAGACAGTGTGCCCAAGCCTGAGGGCCCTTGGGGTCAGGCTGGCTGGCACATTGCTCTA
TGAGGTCACACTGCAGGCTTGGCTCTTATTGGCCGGTGATGGGAGCTTCAGGGCTCTGCTTTCCTGCGGC
CATGCCCAAGAAGAAGAGGAAGGTGTCCAATTTACTGACCGTACACCAAAATTTGCCTGCATTACCGGTC
GATGCAACGAGTGATGAGGTTCGCAAGAACCTGATGGACATGTTCAGGGATCGCCAGGCGTTTTCTGANC
ATACCTGGAAAATGCTNNN
